Addgene plasmid #174185: pFX-Tom20-SECFP
Purpose: Express SECFP with mitochondria-targeting sequence in mammalian cells
Depositing lab: Yusuke Ohba. Depositing organization: Hokkaido University. Publication: Folding Latency of Fluorescent Proteins Affects the Mitochondrial Localization of Fusion Proteins. Kashiwagi S, Fujioka Y, Satoh AO, Yoshida A, Fujioka M, Nepal P, Tsuzuki A, Aoki O, Paudel S, Sasajima H, Ohba Y. Cell Struct Funct. 2019 Dec 26;44(2):183-194. doi: 10.1247/csf.19028. Epub 2019 Nov 15. PubMed 31735740.
Backbone
  Vector backbone: pFX
  Backbone size w/o insert (bp): 4000
  Total vector size (bp): 4800
  Vector type: Mammalian Expression
  Selectable markers: Neomycin (select with G418)
Growth in bacteria
  Bacterial resistance: Kanamycin, 50 μg/mL
  Growth temperature: 37°C
  Growth strain: DH5alpha
  Copy number: High Copy
Gene/Insert
  Gene/Insert name: SECFP with mitchondria-targeting sequence
  Insert size (bp): 800
  Promoter: CMV
  Tag / fusion protein: the mitochondria-targeting sequence of TOM20 (N terminal on insert)
  Cloning method: Restriction Enzyme; 5′ cloning site XhoI (not destroyed); 3′ cloning site BglII (not destroyed)
  Sequencing primers: 5′ none; 3′ none
Terms and licenses: Academic/Nonprofit Terms; Industry Terms: Not Available to Industry
How to cite: pFX-Tom20-SECFP was a gift from Yusuke Ohba (Addgene plasmid # 174185 ; http://n2t.net/addgene:174185 ; RRID:Addgene_174185)
