[The description below was written by a language model from this plasmid's Addgene catalogue record and pLannotate feature annotations shown in this document.]
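Description:
pFX-Tom20-SECFP is a mammalian expression plasmid built on the pFX backbone that produces the cyan fluorescent protein SECFP directed to mitochondria. Expression is driven by the human cytomegalovirus immediate-early enhancer and promoter. The open reading frame consists of a human TOMM20 segment at the N terminus followed, after a short linker region, by a mammalian codon-optimised CFP variant, and transcripts are terminated by an SV40 polyadenylation signal. TOM20 is a receptor subunit of the outer mitochondrial membrane translocase, so its targeting sequence anchors the fused fluorescent protein at mitochondria. The catalogue calls this part the mitochondria-targeting sequence of TOM20, while the annotation shows a TOMM20 match of about 435 nt. That length suggests most of the coding region is present rather than a short presequence.

The rest of the plasmid has a layout typical of fluorescent-protein expression vectors. A single Tn5 aminoglycoside phosphotransferase gene (NeoR/KanR) is preceded by both a bacterial bla promoter and the SV40 early promoter/enhancer and is followed by an HSV TK polyadenylation signal. It therefore gives kanamycin resistance in E. coli and G418 resistance in transfected mammalian cells. A high-copy ColE1/pUC-type origin supports bacterial propagation, and an f1 origin is also present. The small large T antigen, ble and bGH poly(A) fragments are annotated only as partial matches. The sequenced record is 5,272 nt, somewhat larger than the approximate 4,800 bp total listed in the catalogue.

The construct serves as a cyan mitochondrial marker for imaging in cultured mammalian cells. The associated study examined how the folding behaviour of fluorescent proteins affects the mitochondrial localisation of their fusion proteins.
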