Features (pLannotate 1.2.2; 14 found; start..end, strand, type, name):
     61..364     +  enhancer       CMV enhancer: human cytomegalovirus immediate early enhancer
    365..568     +  promoter       CMV promoter: human cytomegalovirus (CMV) immediate early promoter
    630..1064    +  CDS            TOMM20: TOM20_HUMAN - Also known as KIAA0016. Experimental evidence at protein level: Swiss-Prot protein existence level 1. Central component of the receptor complex responsible for the recognition and translocation of cytosolically synthesized mitochondrial preproteins. Together with TOM22 functions as the transit peptide receptor at the surface of the mitochondrion outer membrane and facilitates the movement of preproteins into the TOM40 translocation pore (By similarity). Required for the translocation across the mitochondrial outer membrane of cytochrome P450 monooxygenases. From Homo sapiens (Hum
   1101..1817    +  CDS            CFP: cyan variant of GFP mammalian codon-optimized
   1953..2037    +  CDS            large T antigen (fragment): large T antigen from SV40 (simian virus 40)
   2060..2181    +  polyA_signal   SV40 poly(A) signal: SV40 polyadenylation signal
   2215..2643    -  rep_origin     f1 ori (sequence partly withheld): f1 bacteriophage origin of replication; arrow indicates direction of (+) strand synthesis
   2670..2774    +  promoter       AmpR promoter: bla
   2776..3133    +  promoter       SV40 promoter: SV40 enhancer and early promoter
   3168..3962    +  CDS            NeoR/KanR: aminoglycoside phosphotransferase from Tn5; aph(3')-II (or nptII); confers resistance to neomycin, kanamycin, and G418 (Geneticin®)
   3983..4135    +  CDS            ble (fragment): BLE_KLEPN - Experimental evidence at protein level: Swiss-Prot protein existence level 1. Binding protein with a strong affinity to the bleomycin family of antibiotics. Binds to CL990; an antimitotic-antibiotic compound. From Klebsiella pneumoniae.
   4194..4241    +  polyA_signal   HSV TK poly(A) signal: herpes simplex virus thymidine kinase polyadenylation signal (Cole and Stacy, 1985)
   4332..4348    -  polyA_signal   bGH poly(A) signal (fragment): bovine growth hormone polyadenylation signal
   4570..5158    +  rep_origin     ori: high-copy-number ColE1/pMB1/pBR322/pUC origin of replication
>Addgene plasmid #174185 | pFX-Tom20-SECFP | addgene full sequence | sequence record 354834 | Addgene NGS Result
TAGTTATTAATAGTAATCAATTACGGGGTCATTAGTTCATAGCCCATATATGGAGTTCCGCGTTACATAA
CTTACGGTAAATGGCCCGCCTGGCTGACCGCCCAACGACCCCCGCCCATTGACGTCAATAATGACGTATG
TTCCCATAGTAACGCCAATAGGGACTTTCCATTGACGTCAATGGGTGGAGTATTTACGGTAAACTGCCCA
CTTGGCAGTACATCAAGTGTATCATATGCCAAGTACGCCCCCTATTGACGTCAATGACGGTAAATGGCCC
GCCTGGCATTATGCCCAGTACATGACCTTATGGGACTTTCCTACTTGGCAGTACATCTACGTATTAGTCA
TCGCTATTACCATGGTGATGCGGTTTTGGCAGTACATCAATGGGCGTGGATAGCGGTTTGACTCACGGGG
ATTTCCAAGTCTCCACCCCATTGACGTCAATGGGAGTTTGTTTTGGCACCAAAATCAACGGGACTTTCCA
AAATGTCGTAACAACTCCGCCCCATTGACGCAAATGGGCGGTAGGCGTGTACGGTGGGAGGTCTATATAA
GCAGAGCTGGTTTAGTGAACCGTCAGATCCGCTAGCGCTACCGGTTCTAGAGCCATGCTCGAGCCCGCCA
TGGTGGGTCGGAACAGCGCCATCGCCGCCGGTGTATGCGGGGCCCTTTTCATTGGGTACTGCATCTACTT
CGACCGCAAAAGACGAAGTGACCCCAACTTCAAGAACAGGCTTCGAGAACGAAGAAAGAAACAGAAGCTT
GCCAAGGAGAGAGCTGGGCTTTCCAAGTTACCTGACCTTAAAGATGCTGAAGCTGTTCAGAAGTTCTTCC
TTGAAGAAATACAGCTTGGTGAAGAGTTACTAGCTCAAGGTGAATATGAGAAGGGCGTAGACCATCTGAC
AAATGCAATTGCTGTGTGTGGACAGCCACAGCAGTTACTGCAGGTCTTACAGCAAACTCTTCCACCACCA
GTGTTCCAGATGCTTCTGACTAAGCTCCCAACAATTAGTCAGAGAATTGTAAGTGCTCAGAGCTTGGCTG
AAGATGATGTGGAAGGCGGCCGCGGAGGATCCGGAGGAGAATTCGGATCCATGGTGAGCAAGGGCGAGGA
GCTGTTCACCGGGGTGGTGCCCATCCTGGTCGAGCTGGACGGCGACGTAAACGGCCACAGGTTCAGCGTG
TCCGGCGAGGGCGAGGGCGATGCCACCTACGGCAAGCTGACCCTGAAGTTCATCTGCACCACCGGCAAGC
TGCCCGTGCCCTGGCCCACCCTCGTGACCACCCTGACCTGGGGCGTGCAGTGCTTCAGCCGCTACCCCGA
CCACATGAAGCAGCACGACTTCTTCAAGTCCGCCATGCCCGAAGGCTACGTCCAGGAGCGTACCATCTTC
TTCAAGGACGACGGCAACTACAAGACCCGCGCCGAGGTGAAGTTCGAGGGCGACACCCTGGTGAACCGCA
TCGAGCTGAAGGGCATCGGCTTCAAGGAGGACGGCAACATCCTGGGGCACAAGCTAGAGTACAACTACAT
CAGCCACAACGTCTATATCACCGCCGACAAGCAGAAGAACGGCATCAAGGCCCACTTCAAGATCCGCCAC
AACATCGAGGACGGCGGCGTGCAGCTCGCCGACCACTACCAGCAGAACACCCCCATCGGCGACGGCCCCG
TGCTGCTGCCCGACAACCACTACCTGAGCACCCAGTCCGCCCTGAGCAAAGACCCCAACGAGAAGCGCGA
TCACATGGTCCTGCTGGAGTTCGTGACCGCCGCCGGGATCACTCTCGGCATGGACGAGCTGTACAAGGGA
GGATCTGGAGGAAGATCTCTGACTGACTGAGATGCGCGGATGTCGAACGGCAGTTCGGCCGAATAGGCCG
ACAGCCGGCCGTCGGCCGACGACACGGCCAGGGCCGGCGGGGATCCACCGGATCTAGATAACTGATCATA
ATCAGCCATACCACATTTGTAGAGGTTTTACTTGCTTTAAAAAACCTCCCACACCTCCCCCTGAACCTGA
AACATAAAATGAATGCAATTGTTGTTGTTAACTTGTTTATTGCAGCTTATAATGGTTACAAATAAAGCAA
TAGCATCACAAATTTCACAAATAAAGCATTTTTTTCACTGCATTCTAGTTGTGGTTTGTCCAAACTCATC
AATGTATCTTAAGGCGTAAATTGTAAGCGTTAATATTTTGTTAAAATTCGCGTTAAATTTTTGTTAAATC
AGCTCATTTTTTAACCAATAGGCCGAAATCGGCAAAATCCCTTATAAATCAAAAGAATAGACCGAGATAG
GGT
[37 nt withheld, positions 2314-2350]
AAAGAACGTGGACTCCAACGTCAAAGG
[49 nt withheld, positions 2378-2426]
T
[91 nt withheld, positions 2428-2518]
G
[124 nt withheld, positions 2520-2643]
CAGGTGGCACTTTTCGGGGAAATGTGCGCGGAACCCCTATTTGTTTATTTTTCTAAATACATTCAAATAT
GTATCCGCTCATGAGACAATAACCCTGATAAATGCTTCAATAATATTGAAAAAGGAAGAGTCCTGAGGCG
GAAAGAACCAGCTGTGGAATGTGTGTCAGTTAGGGTGTGGAAAGTCCCCAGGCTCCCCAGCAGGCAGAAG
TATGCAAAGCATGCATCTCAATTAGTCAGCAACCAGGTGTGGAAAGTCCCCAGGCTCCCCAGCAGGCAGA
AGTATGCAAAGCATGCATCTCAATTAGTCAGCAACCATAGTCCCGCCCCTAACTCCGCCCATCCCGCCCC
TAACTCCGCCCAGTTCCGCCCATTCTCCGCCCCATGGCTGACTAATTTTTTTTATTTATGCAGAGGCCGA
GGCCGCCTCGGCCTCTGAGCTATTCCAGAAGTAGTGAGGAGGCTTTTTTGGAGGCCTAGGCTTTTGCAAA
GATCGATCAAGAGACAGGATGAGGATCGTTTCGCATGATTGAACAAGATGGATTGCACGCAGGTTCTCCG
GCCGCTTGGGTGGAGAGGCTATTCGGCTATGACTGGGCACAACAGACAATCGGCTGCTCTGATGCCGCCG
TGTTCCGGCTGTCAGCGCAGGGGCGCCCGGTTCTTTTTGTCAAGACCGACCTGTCCGGTGCCCTGAATGA
ACTGCAAGACGAGGCAGCGCGGCTATCGTGGCTGGCCACGACGGGCGTTCCTTGCGCAGCTGTGCTCGAC
GTTGTCACTGAAGCGGGAAGGGACTGGCTGCTATTGGGCGAAGTGCCGGGGCAGGATCTCCTGTCATCTC
ACCTTGCTCCTGCCGAGAAAGTATCCATCATGGCTGATGCAATGCGGCGGCTGCATACGCTTGATCCGGC
TACCTGCCCATTCGACCACCAAGCGAAACATCGCATCGAGCGAGCACGTACTCGGATGGAAGCCGGTCTT
GTCGATCAGGATGATCTGGACGAAGAGCATCAGGGGCTCGCGCCAGCCGAACTGTTCGCCAGGCTCAAGG
CGAGCATGCCCGACGGCGAGGATCTCGTCGTGACCCATGGCGATGCCTGCTTGCCGAATATCATGGTGGA
AAATGGCCGCTTTTCTGGATTCATCGACTGTGGCCGGCTGGGTGTGGCGGACCGCTATCAGGACATAGCG
TTGGCTACCCGTGATATTGCTGAAGAGCTTGGCGGCGAATGGGCTGACCGCTTCCTCGTGCTTTACGGTA
TCGCCGCTCCCGATTCGCAGCGCATCGCCTTCTATCGCCTTCTTGACGAGTTCTTCTGAGCGGGACTCTG
GGGTTCGAAATGACCGACCAAGCGACGCCCAACCTGCCATCACGAGATTTCGATTCCACCGCCGCCTTCT
ATGAAAGGTTGGGCTTCGGAATCGTTTTCCGGGACGCCGGCTGGATGATCCTCCAGCGCGGGGATCTCAT
GCTGGAGTTCTTCGCCCACCCTAGGGGGAGGCTAACTGAAACACGGAAGGAGACAATACCGGAAGGAACC
CGCGCTATGACGGCAATAAAAAGACAGAATAAAACGCACGGTGTTGGGTCGTTTGTTCATAAACGCGGGG
TTCGGTCCCAGGGCTGGCACTCTGTCGATACCCCACCGAGACCCCATTGGGGCCAATACGCCCGCGTTTC
TTCCTTTTCCCCACCCCACCCCCCAAGTTCGGGTGAAGGCCCAGGGCTCGCAGCCAACGTCGGGGCGGCA
GGCCCTGCCATAGCCTCAGGTTACTCATATATACTTTAGATTGATTTAAAACTTCATTTTTAATTTAAAA
GGATCTAGGTGAAGATCCTTTTTGATAATCTCATGACCAAAATCCCTTAACGTGAGTTTTCGTTCCACTG
AGCGTCAGACCCCGTAGAAAAGATCAAAGGATCTTCTTGAGATCCTTTTTTTCTGCGCGTAATCTGCTGC
TTGCAAACAAAAAAACCACCGCTACCAGCGGTGGTTTGTTTGCCGGATCAAGAGCTACCAACTCTTTTTC
CGAAGGTAACTGGCTTCAGCAGAGCGCAGATACCAAATACTGTTCTTCTAGTGTAGCCGTAGTTAGGCCA
CCACTTCAAGAACTCTGTAGCACCGCCTACATACCTCGCTCTGCTAATCCTGTTACCAGTGGCTGCTGCC
AGTGGCGATAAGTCGTGTCTTACCGGGTTGGACTCAAGACGATAGTTACCGGATAAGGCGCAGCGGTCGG
GCTGAACGGGGGGTTCGTGCACACAGCCCAGCTTGGAGCGAACGACCTACACCGAACTGAGATACCTACA
GCGTGAGCTATGAGAAAGCGCCACGCTTCCCGAAGGGAGAAAGGCGGACAGGTATCCGGTAAGCGGCAGG
GTCGGAACAGGAGAGCGCACGAGGGAGCTTCCAGGGGGAAACGCCTGGTATCTTTATAGTCCTGTCGGGT
TTCGCCACCTCTGACTTGAGCGTCGATTTTTGTGATGCTCGTCAGGGGGGCGGAGCCTATGGAAAAACGC
CAGCAACGCGGCCTTTTTACGGTTCCTGGCCTTTTGCTGGCCTTTTGCTCACATGTTCTTTCCTGCGTTA
TCCCCTGATTCTGTGGATAACCGTATTACCGCCATGCAT
